Addgene plasmid #61718: pGEM4Z-OMA1
Purpose: human Oma1 protease in the E.coli/in vitro translation vector
Depositing lab: Oleh Khalimonchuk. Depositing organization: University of Nebraska at Lincoln.
Backbone
  Vector backbone: pGEM4Z
  Backbone manufacturer: Promega
  Backbone size w/o insert (bp): 2746
  Vector type: Bacterial Expression
Growth in bacteria
  Bacterial resistance: Ampicillin, 100 μg/mL
  Growth temperature: 37°C
  Growth strain: DH5alpha
  Copy number: High Copy
Gene/Insert
  Gene/Insert name: OMA1 (alt name: OMA1 zinc metallopeptidase)
  Species: H. sapiens (human)
  Entrez Gene: OMA1 (a.k.a. 2010001O09Rik, DAB1, MPRP-1, MPRP1, YKR087C, ZMPOMA1, peptidase)
  Cloning method: Unknown
  Sequencing primers: 5′ SP6; 3′ T7
Terms and licenses: Academic/Nonprofit Terms; Industry Terms: Not Available to Industry
How to cite: pGEM4Z-OMA1 was a gift from Oleh Khalimonchuk (Addgene plasmid # 61718 ; http://n2t.net/addgene:61718 ; RRID:Addgene_61718)
