[The description below was written by a language model from this plasmid's Addgene catalogue record.]
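Description:
pGEM4Z-OMA1 is a small, high-copy bacterial plasmid carrying the human OMA1 coding sequence in the Promega pGEM4Z backbone (2746 bp without insert). It is propagated in E. coli under ampicillin selection. pGEM-series vectors are general cloning and in vitro transcription plasmids in which the multiple cloning site is flanked by opposing SP6 and T7 bacteriophage RNA polymerase promoters. The record is consistent with this layout, listing SP6 as the 5′ sequencing primer and T7 as the 3′ primer. This suggests that the insert is oriented for sense transcription from the SP6 side, although the record does not state this explicitly. The cloning method is listed as unknown, and no epitope tags, fusion partners or mutations are recorded for the insert. The insert size and the restriction sites used are also not given.

The payload, OMA1, encodes a zinc metallopeptidase, which is known from general biology as a mitochondrial inner membrane protease involved in stress-responsive protein quality control. The stated purpose is to provide human OMA1 in a vector suited to E. coli propagation and in vitro translation. In practice, phage polymerase promoters of this kind are used to generate RNA in vitro, or in coupled transcription/translation lysate systems, yielding protein that can be labelled for biochemical assays. Although it is catalogued as a bacterial expression vector, the backbone carries no mammalian promoter or selection marker. It therefore serves mainly as a template for cell-free synthesis or as a source of the OMA1 sequence for subcloning. No feature table was supplied, so this description rests on the catalogue fields alone.
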