>Addgene plasmid #61718 | pGEM4Z-OMA1 | addgene partial sequence | sequence record 108452 | SP6 5'-ATTTAGGTGACACTATAG-3'
ATGAGCTTCATCTGTGGATTGCAGTCTGCTGCTAGAAACCATGTTTTCTTCCGATTTAATTCACTGTCTA
ACTGGAGAAAATGTAACACATTAGCATCCACCTCACGGGGCTGTCATCAAGTACAAGTTAACCATATAGT
AAATAAGTATCAGGGACTGGGAGTAAATCAGTGTGACAGGTGGAGTTTTCTGCCTGGAAACTTTCATTTT
TATAGTACTTTTAACAACAAAAGAACAGGAGGCCTCTCAAGTACCAAAAGTAAGGAAATTTGGAGGATTA
CCAGCAAATGTACTGTATGGAATGATGCTTTTTCAAGACAGCTGCTAATAAAAGAAGTTACAGCAGTCCC
TAGTCTGTCAGTATTGCATCCTCTAAGCCCTGCTTCCATAAGAGCTATTAGGAATTTCCATACTTCTCCA
CGGTTTCAAGCTGCTCCGGTTCCTCTCTTGTTGATGATTCTTAAACCAGTACAGAAGTTATTTGCAATCA
TTGTAGGCAGGGGCATAAGGAAATGGTGGCAGGCACTTCCCCCTAACAAGAAGGAAGTAGTTAAAGAAAA
TATAAGGAAGAATAAATGGAAGCTATTCCTTGGTTTGAGTAGTTTTGGATTGTTATTTGTGGTGTTTTAT
TTTACTCACCTGGAAGTAAGTCCAATCACAGGAAGGAGCAAGCTACTATTATTGGGGAAAGAACAGTTCA
GACTTTTATCGGAACTGGAATATGAAGCATGGATGGAAGAATTTAAAAATGATATGCTAACTGAGAAAGA
TGCCCGATACCTGGCTGTTAAAGAAGTGCTTTGTCATCTAATTGAATGCAATAAAGATGTTCCAGGGATC
TCTCAGATCAATTGGGTTATTCATGTGGTTGATTCCCCAATTATTAATGCCTTCGTGCTTCCAAATGGAC
AAATGTTTGTTTTCACTGGATTTTTAATAGTGTAACCGATATT
