>Addgene plasmid #61718 | pGEM4Z-OMA1 | addgene partial sequence | sequence record 108458 | T7 5'-TAATACGACTCACTATAGGG-3'
ATGTTAATGGTATTTGCTCCTGTTTTTGAATAGGAAGAGTATCCATTTTCTGTTTCTTCGTGATATTTAG
GTCTTCTTTCTCTGATTCTTCAAGAAAATGCTTCGTGCTGAGTTTGAATAGTAATCGAGGGTCTGGATTA
GACAGTGGTGGACAATTACACATCTCTCTAATTTTGAGAGCCTGAGGTATAAGTCTATCCAAGTACTCAA
CTCGATTGCCATGAGAAGGGTGTGTAGATAACCATTCTGGCATCTTGGGTTGGCCATGCAGGCTATCAAC
GAACTCCATTTGCTGCCAAAACACTGAACTGGCTCTTATGTCTGCACAAGCCTTTGCAGCAAGCAGTAGT
CCAATTTTGTCAGCTTCGGCCTCCAATTTTCTGCTGTATGGTCTATTAAACATATACTCCTGCAATTTAG
ACTGTATCCACTGGCACAAAAGTGCCAAGCTATCTCGAGGACAAATGGCCCAAATCATTGTGAGGAAAAT
CATACCTAGGAAATCCAACAAATGAACCATGCCAGCCTTTTCTGCAGCATGCCCAAGTACTGCATGTGCT
ATTTCATGGCCCAGAAGGAAAGAAAGTTGATGAATATCGGTTACACTATTTAAAAATCCAGTGAAAACAA
ACATTTGTCCATTTGGAAGCACGAAGGCATTAATAATTGGGGAATCAACCACATGAATAACCCAATTGAT
CTGAGAGATCCCTGGAACATCTTTATTGCATTCAATTAGATGACAAAGCACTTCTTTAACAGCCAGGTAT
CGGGCATCTTTCTCAGTTAGCATATCATTTTTAAATTCTTCCATCCATGCTTCATATTCCAGTTCCGATA
AAAGTCTGAACTGTTCTTTCCCCAATAATAGTAGCT
